Addgene plasmid #224833: pUBC(k)-AT1G35720-mKOk
Purpose: Plasmid for expression of AT1G35720.1 coding sequence tagged with mKOk in plants
Depositing lab: Rebecca Roston. Depositing organization: University of Nebraska at Lincoln. Publication: Lipid Metabolism and Contact Site Homologs Are Enriched at the Chloroplast Envelope-Thylakoid Interface. LaBrant EW, Smith CN, Torres-Gerena AD, Ishimwe J, Huang F, Tullis A, Litterer L, Modi B, Naldrett MJ, Altartouri B, Roston RL. bioRxiv 2025.06.20.660776; doi: https://doi.org/10.1101/2025.06.20.660776.
Backbone
  Vector backbone: pUBC(k)-DEST-mKOk
  Vector type: Plant Expression
Growth in bacteria
  Bacterial resistance: Spectinomycin, 50 μg/mL
  Growth temperature: 37°C
  Growth strain: DH5alpha
  Copy number: High Copy
Gene/Insert
  Gene/Insert name: AT1G35720.1
  Species: A. thaliana (mustard weed)
  Entrez Gene: ANNAT1 (a.k.a. ANNEXIN, ANNEXIN A1, ANNEXIN ARABIDOPSIS 1, ATOXY5, F14D7.2, F14D7_2, OXY5)
  Cloning method: Gateway Cloning
Terms and licenses: Academic/Nonprofit Terms; Industry Terms: Not Available to Industry
Depositor comments: Please visit https://doi.org/10.1101/2025.06.20.660776 for bioRxiv preprint.
How to cite: pUBC(k)-AT1G35720-mKOk was a gift from Rebecca Roston (Addgene plasmid # 224833 ; http://n2t.net/addgene:224833 ; RRID:Addgene_224833)
