[The description below was written by a language model from this plasmid's Addgene catalogue record and pLannotate feature annotations shown in this document.]
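Description:
pUBC(k)-AT1G35720-mKOk is a plant expression plasmid built as a binary T-DNA vector of about 11.8 kb. It was made by Gateway recombination of the Arabidopsis thaliana AT1G35720.1 coding sequence into the pUBC(k)-DEST-mKOk destination backbone. Outside the T-DNA, a high-copy ColE1/pUC-type origin with the pBR322 bom region supports propagation in E. coli. The pVS1 oriV, RepA and StaA elements provide replication and stable maintenance in Agrobacterium. Bacterial selection is with spectinomycin, through the aadA (SmR) aminoglycoside adenylyltransferase gene.

Between the nopaline-type right and left border repeats lie two units. The first is the expression cassette, in which the annexin gene ANN1 (ANNAT1, also called OXY5) is flanked by attB1 and attB2 sites. It is followed on the same strand by the orange fluorescent protein mKOκ and a CaMV polyadenylation signal, an arrangement consistent with a C-terminal mKOκ fusion joined through the attB2-encoded linker. No promoter is annotated in the roughly 660 bp between the cloning-site remnant and attB1. The "UBC" in the name may hint at a ubiquitin-type plant promoter, but the record does not state what drives the fusion. The second unit is a plant selection cassette consisting of a NOS promoter, a nos–nptII kanamycin resistance gene and a NOS terminator; the "(k)" in the name probably refers to this marker. Fragments of lacZα, the lac promoter and operator, the pUC multiple cloning site and the SP6 and T7 promoters are leftovers of the parental vector.

The stated purpose is expression of mKOκ-tagged AT1G35720.1 in plants. The associated study concerns proteins enriched at the chloroplast envelope–thylakoid interface, which suggests use in imaging the subcellular localization of the protein.
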