Features (pLannotate 1.2.2; 31 found; start..end, strand, type, name):
    669..693     +  protein_bind   attB1: mutant version of attB; recombination site for the Gateway® BP reaction BP Clonase™
    699..1649    +  CDS            ANN1: ANXD1_ARATH - Also known as ANNAT1, ANX23-ATH, ATOXY5, OXY5. Experimental evidence at protein level: Swiss-Prot protein existence level 1. Has a peroxidase activity. May act in counteracting oxidative stress. May also mediate regulated, targeted secretion of Golgi-derived vesicles during seedling development. From Arabidopsis thaliana (Mouse-ear cress).
   1651..1675    -  protein_bind   attB2: mutant version of attB; recombination site for the Gateway® BP reaction BP Clonase™
   1728..2381    +  CDS            mKO&kappa;: mKO&kappa; is a basic (constitutively fluorescent) orange fluorescent protein published in 2008, derived from Verrillofungia concinna. It has low acid sensitivity.
   2456..2615    +  polyA_signal   CaMV poly(A) signal (fragment): cauliflower mosaic virus polyadenylation signal
   2616..2635    +  misc_feature   MCS (fragment): pUC18/19 multiple cloning site
   2656..2674    -  promoter       SP6 promoter: promoter for bacteriophage SP6 RNA polymerase
   2743..2761    -  promoter       T7 promoter: promoter for bacteriophage T7 RNA polymerase
   2764..2921    +  CDS            lacZα (fragment): LacZα fragment of β-galactosidase; lacZ fragment
   2942..3125    +  promoter       NOS promoter: nopaline synthase promoter NOS promoter
   3126..3947    +  CDS            KanR: fusion between an N-terminal peptide of nopaline synthase and Tn5 aminoglycoside phosphotransferase; nos-nptII; confers resistance to kanamycin
   3968..4126    +  CDS            ble (fragment): BLE_KLEPN - Experimental evidence at protein level: Swiss-Prot protein existence level 1. Binding protein with a strong affinity to the bleomycin family of antibiotics. Binds to CL990; an antimitotic-antibiotic compound. From Klebsiella pneumoniae.
   4123..4548    +  CDS            nos (fragment): DHNO_AGRT7 - Protein inferred from homology: Swiss-Prot protein existence level 3. From Agrobacterium tumefaciens (strain T37).
   4572..4824    +  terminator     NOS terminator: nopaline synthase terminator and poly(A) signal
   4917..4941    -  misc_feature   LB T-DNA repeat: left border repeat from nopaline C58 T-DNA
   5200..5223    +  promoter       Pc promoter (fragment): intI1 (promoter lies within the coding sequence); class 1 integron promoter
   5399..5455    +  CDS            GmR (fragment): gentamycin acetyltransferase; aacC1; confers resistance to gentamycin
   5466..6253    +  CDS            SmR (fragment): aminoglycoside adenylyltransferase (Murphy, 1985); aadA; confers resistance to spectinomycin and streptomycin
   6499..7087    +  rep_origin     ori: high-copy-number ColE1/pMB1/pBR322/pUC origin of replication
   7273..7413    -  misc_feature   bom: basis of mobility region from pBR322
   7515..7554    -  CDS            rop (fragment): Rop protein, which maintains plasmids at low copy number; rop
   7757..7951    -  rep_origin     pVS1 oriV: origin of replication for the Pseudomonas plasmid pVS1 (Heeb et al., 2000)
   8017..9090    -  CDS            pVS1 RepA: replication protein from the Pseudomonas plasmid pVS1 (Heeb et al., 2000)
   9519..10148   -  CDS            pVS1 StaA: stability protein from the Pseudomonas plasmid pVS1 (Heeb et al., 2000)
  10708..11109   -  CDS            Y4CG_SINFN (fragment): Protein inferred from homology: Swiss-Prot protein existence level 3. From Sinorhizobium fredii (strain NBRC 101917 / NGR234).
  11479..11503   -  misc_feature   RB T-DNA repeat: right border repeat from nopaline C58 T-DNA
  11567..11655   +  CDS            lacI (fragment): lac repressor; lacI; The lac repressor binds to the lac operator to inhibit transcription in E. coli. This inhibition can be relieved by adding lactose or isopropyl-β-D-thiogalactopyranoside (IPTG).
  11668..11689   +  protein_bind   CAP binding site: CAP binding activates transcription in the presence of cAMP. E. coli catabolite activator protein
  11704..11734   +  promoter       lac promoter: promoter for the E. coli lac operon
  11738..11760   +  protein_bind   lac operator (fragment): The lac repressor binds to the lac operator to inhibit transcription in E. coli. This inhibition can be relieved by adding lactose or isopropyl-β-D-thiogalactopyranoside (IPTG). lac repressor encoded by lacI
  11791..6       +  misc_feature   MCS (fragment) (across the origin): pUC18/19 multiple cloning site
>Addgene plasmid #224833 | pUBC(k)-AT1G35720-mKOk | addgene full sequence | sequence record 447336 | Addgene NGS Result
TACCCGACGAGTCAGTAATAAACGGCGTCAAAGTGGTTGCAGCCGGCACACACGAGTCGTGTTTATCAAC
TCAAAGCACAAATACTTTTCCTCAACCTAAAAATAAGGCAATTAGCCAAAAACAACTTTGCGTGTAAACA
ACGCTCAATACACGTGTCATTTTATTATTAGCTATTGCTTCACCGCCTTAGCTTTCTCGTGACCTAGTCG
TCCTCGTCTTTTCTTCTTCTTCTTCTATAAAACAATACCCAAAGAGCTCTTCTTCTTCACAATTCAGATT
TCAATTTCTCAAAATCTTAAAAACTTTCTCTCAATTCTCTCTACCGTGATCAAGGTAAATTTCTGTGTTC
CTTATTCTCTCAAAATCTTCGATTTTGTTTTCGTTCGATCCCAATTTCGTATATGTTCTTTGGTTTAGAT
TCTGTTAATCTTAGATCGAAGACGATTTTCTGGGTTTGATCGTTAGATATCATCTTAATTCTCGATTAGG
GTTTCATAGATATCATCCGATTTGTTCAAATAATTTGAGTTTTGTCGAATAATTACTCTTCGATTTGTGA
TTTCTATCTAGATCTGGTGTTAGTTTCTAGTTTGTGCGATCGAATTTGTAGATTAATCTGAGTTTTTCTG
ATTAACACTCGAGTGCGGGATCCTCTAGAGGGCCCATCACAAGTTTGTACAAAAAAGCAGGCTTCACCAT
GGCGACTCTTAAGGTTTCTGATTCTGTTCCTGCTCCTTCTGATGATGCTGAGCAATTGAGAACCGCTTTT
GAAGGATGGGGTACGAACGAGGACTTGATCATATCAATCTTGGCTCACAGAAGTGCTGAACAGAGGAAAG
TCATCAGGCAAGCATACCACGAAACCTACGGCGAAGACCTTCTCAAGACTCTTGACAAGGAGCTCTCTAA
CGATTTCGAGAGAGCTATCTTGTTGTGGACTCTTGAACCCGGTGAGCGTGATGCTTTATTGGCTAATGAA
GCTACAAAAAGATGGACTTCAAGCAACCAAGTTCTTATGGAAGTTGCTTGCACAAGGACATCAACGCAGC
TGCTTCACGCTAGGCAAGCTTACCATGCTCGCTACAAGAAGTCTCTTGAAGAGGACGTTGCTCACCACAC
TACCGGTGACTTCAGAAAGCTTTTGGTTTCTCTTGTTACCTCATACAGGTACGAAGGAGATGAAGTGAAC
ATGACATTGGCTAAGCAAGAAGCTAAGCTGGTCCATGAGAAAATCAAGGACAAGCACTACAATGATGAGG
ATGTTATTAGAATCTTGTCCACAAGAAGCAAAGCTCAGATCAATGCTACTTTTAACCGTTACCAAGATGA
TCATGGCGAGGAAATTCTCAAGAGTCTTGAGGAAGGAGATGATGATGACAAGTTCCTTGCACTTTTGAGG
TCAACCATTCAGTGCTTGACAAGACCAGAGCTTTACTTTGTCGATGTTCTTCGTTCAGCAATCAACAAAA
CTGGAACTGATGAAGGAGCACTCACTAGAATTGTGACCACAAGAGCTGAGATTGACTTGAAGGTCATTGG
AGAGGAGTACCAGCGCAGGAACAGCATTCCTTTGGAGAAAGCTATTACCAAAGACACTCGTGGAGATTAC
GAGAAGATGCTCGTCGCACTTCTCGGTGAAGATGATGCTCACCCAGCTTTCTTGTACAAAGTGGTGATGG
GACGTCCGCGGAGATCTACGCGTGTCGACTCGAGATATCCAACTAGTATGGTGAGCGTTATCAAGCCTGA
GATGAAGATGAGGTACTACATGGACGGAAGCGTGAACGGACACGAGTTCACTATTGAAGGCGAAGGTACT
GGAAGGCCTTACGAGGGACATCAAGAGATGACTCTCAGAGTGACCATGGCTGAAGGTGGACCTATGCCTT
TCGCTTTCGATCTCGTGTCTCACGTGTTCTGCTACGGACACAGAGTGTTCACTAAGTACCCTGAAGAGAT
CCCGGACTACTTCAAGCAAGCTTTCCCTGAGGGACTCTCTTGGGAGAGATCTTTGGAATTCGAGGACGGT
GGATCCGCTTCTGTGTCTGCTCATATCTCTCTCAGGGGCAACACCTTCTACCACAAGAGCAAGTTTACCG
GGGTGAACTTCCCTGCTGATGGACCGATCATGCAGAACCAGTCTGTTGATTGGGAGCCGTCTACTGAGAA
GATCACCGCTTCTGATGGTGTGCTCAAGGGTGATGTGACCATGTACCTTAAGCTCGAAGGTGGTGGAAAC
CACAAGTGCCAGTTCAAGACTACCTACAAGGCCGCCAAAGAAATCCTCGAGATGCCTGGTGATCACTACA
TCGGACATAGGCTCGTGAGAAAGACCGAGGGAAACATCACTGAGCAGGTTGAGGATGCTGTGGCTCATTC
TCAATTGTTATAAGCGGCCATGCTAGAGTCCGCAAAAATCACCAGTCTCTCTCTACAAATCTATCTCTCT
CTATTTTTCTCCAGAATAATGTGTGAGTAGTTCCCAGATAAGGGAATTAGGGTTCTTATAGGGTTTCGCT
CATGTGTTGAGCATATAAGAAACCCTTAGTATGTATTTGTATTTGTAAAATACTTCTATCAATAAAATTT
CTAATTCCTAAAACCAAAATCCAGTGACCTGCAGGCATGCAAGCTAGCTTACTAGTGATGCATATTCTAT
AGTGTCACCTAAATCTGCGGCCGCACTAGTGATATCCCGCGGCCATGGCGGCCGGGAGCATGCGACGTCG
GGCCCAATTCGCCCTATAGTGAGTCGTATTACAATTCACTGGCCGTCGTTTTACAACGTCGTGACTGGGA
AAACCCTGGCGTTACCCAACTTAATCGCCTTGCAGCACATCCCCCTTTCGCCAGCTGGCGTAATAGCGAA
GAGGCCCGCACCGATCGCCCTTCCCAACAGTTGCGCAGCCTGAATGGCGAATGGAAATTGTAAGCGTTAA
TGGGTTTCTGGAGTTTAATGAGCTAAGCACATACGTCAGAAACCATTATTGCGCGTTCAAAAGTCGCCTA
AGGTCACTATCAGCTAGCAAATATTTCTTGTCAAAAATGCTCCACTGACGTTCCATAAATTCCCCTCGGT
ATCCAATTAGAGTCTCATATTCACTCTCAATCCAAATAATCTGCAATGGCAATTACCTTATCCGCAACTT
CTTTACCTATTTCCGCCCGGATCCGGGCAGGTTCTCCGGCCGCTTGGGTGGAGAGGCTATTCGGCTATGA
CTGGGCACAACAGACAATCGGCTGCTCTGATGCCGCCGTGTTCCGGCTGTCAGCGCAGGGGCGCCCGGTT
CTTTTTGTCAAGACCGACCTGTCCGGTGCCCTGAATGAACTGCAGGACGAGGCAGCGCGGCTATCGTGGC
TGGCCACGACGGGCGTTCCTTGCGCAGCTGTGCTCGACGTTGTCACTGAAGCGGGAAGGGACTGGCTGCT
ATTGGGCGAAGTGCCGGGGCAGGATCTCCTGTCATCTCACCTTGCTCCTGCCGAGAAAGTATCCATCATG
GCTGATGCAATGCGGCGGCTGCATACGCTTGATCCGGCTACCTGCCCATTCGACCACCAAGCGAAACATC
GCATCGAGCGAGCACGTACTCGGATGGAAGCCGGTCTTGTCGATCAGGATGATCTGGACGAAGAGCATCA
GGGGCTCGCGCCAGCCGAACTGTTCGCCAGGCTCAAGGCGCGCATGCCCGACGGCGAGGATCTCGTCGTG
ACCCATGGCGATGCCTGCTTGCCGAATATCATGGTGGAAAATGGCCGCTTTTCTGGATTCATCGACTGTG
GCCGGCTGGGTGTGGCGGACCGCTATCAGGACATAGCGTTGGCTACCCGTGATATTGCTGAAGAGCTTGG
CGGCGAATGGGCTGACCGCTTCCTCGTGCTTTACGGTATCGCCGCTCCCGATTCGCAGCGCATCGCCTTC
TATCGCCTTCTTGACGAGTTCTTCTGAGCGGGACTCTGGGGTTCGAAATGACCGACCAAGCGACGCCCAA
CCTGCCATCACGAGATTTCGATTCCACCGCCGCCTTCTATGAAAGGTTGGGCTTCGGAATCGTTTTCCGG
GACGCCGGCTGGATGATCCTCCAGCGCGGGGATCTCATGCTGGAGTTCTTCGCCCACCCCGATCCAACAC
TTACGTTTGCAACGTCCAAGAGCAAATAGACCACGAACGCCGGAAGGTTGCCGCAGCGTGTGGATTGCGT
CTCAATTCTCTCTTGCAGGAATGCAATGATGAATATGATACTGACTATGAAACTTTGAGGGAATACTGCC
TAGCACCGTCACCTCATAACGTGCATCATGCATGCCCTGACAACATGGAACATCGCTATTTTTCTGAAGA
ATTATGCTCGTTGGAGGATGTCGCGGCAATTGCAGCTATTGCCAAAATCGAAATACCCCTCACGCATGCA
TTCATCAATATTATTCATGCGGGGAAAGGCAAGATTAATCCAACTGGCAAATCATCCAGCGTGATTGGTA
ACTTCAGTTCCAGCGACTTGATTCGTTTTGGTGCTACCCACGTTTTCAATAAGGACGAGATGGTGGAGTA
AAGAAGGAGTGCGTCGAAGCAGATCGTTCAAACATTTGGCAATAAAGTTTCTTAAGATTGAATCCTGTTG
CCGGTCTTGCGATGATTATCATATAATTTCTGTTGAATTACGTTAAGCATGTAATAATTAACATGTAATG
CATGACGTTATTTATGAGATGGGTTTTTATGATTAGAGTCCCGCAATTATACATTTAATACGCGATAGAA
AACAAAATATAGCGCGCAAACTAGGATAAATTATCGCGCGCGGTGTCATCTATGTTACTAGATCGACCGG
CATGCAAGCTGATAATTCAATTCGGCGTTAATTCAGTACATTAAAAACGTCCGCAATGTGTTATTAAGTT
GTCTAAGCGTCAATTTGTTTACACCACAATATATCCTGCCACCAGCCAGCCAACAGCTCCCCGACCGGCA
GCTCGGCACAAAATCACCACTCGATACAGGCAGCCCATCAGTCCGGGACGGCGTCAGCGGGAGAGCCGTT
GTAAGGCGGCAGACTTTGCTCATGTTACCGATGCTATTCGGAAGAACGGCAACTAAGCTGCCGGGTTTGA
AACACGGATGATCTCGCGGAGGGTAGCATGTTGATTGTAACGATGACAGAGCGTTGCTGCCTGTGATCAA
TTCGGGCACGAACCCAGTGGACATAAGCCTGTTCGGTTCGTAAGCTGTAATGCAAGTAGCGTATGCGCTC
ACGCAACTGGTCCAGAACCTTGACCGAACGCAGCGGTGGTAACGGCGCAGTGGCGGTTTTCATGGCTTGT
TATGACTGTTTTTTTGGGGTACAGTCTATGCCTCGGGCATCCAAGCAGCAAGCGCGTTACGCCGTGGGTC
GATGTTTGATGTTATGGAGCAGCAACGATGTTACGCAGCAGGGCAGTCGCCCTAAAACAAAGTTAAACAT
CATGGGGGAAGCGGTGATCGCCGAAGTATCGACTCAACTATCAGAGGTAGTTGGCGTCATCGAGCGCCAT
CTCGAACCGACGTTGCTGGCCGTACATTTGTACGGCTCCGCAGTGGATGGCGGCCTGAAGCCACACAGTG
ATATTGATTTGCTGGTTACGGTGACCGTAAGGCTTGATGAAACAACGCGGCGAGCTTTGATCAACGACCT
TTTGGAAACTTCGGCTTCCCCTGGAGAGAGCGAGATTCTCCGCGCTGTAGAAGTCACCATTGTTGTGCAC
GACGACATCATTCCGTGGCGTTATCCAGCTAAGCGCGAACTGCAATTTGGAGAATGGCAGCGCAATGACA
TTCTTGCAGGTATCTTCGAGCCAGCCACGATCGACATTGATCTGGCTATCTTGCTGACAAAAGCAAGAGA
ACATAGCGTTGCCTTGGTAGGTCCAGCGGCGGAGGAACTCTTTGATCCGGTTCCTGAACAGGATCTATTT
GAGGCGCTAAATGAAACCTTAACGCTATGGAACTCGCCGCCCGACTGGGCTGGCGATGAGCGAAATGTAG
TGCTTACGTTGTCCCGCATTTGGTACAGCGCAGTAACCGGCAAAATCGCGCCGAAGGATGTCGCTGCCGA
CTGGGCAATGGAGCGCCTGCCGGCCCAGTATCAGCCCGTCATACTTGAAGCTAGACAGGCTTATCTTGGA
CAAGAAGAAGATCGCTTGGCCTCGCGCGCAGATCAGTTGGAAGAATTTGTCCACTACGTGAAAGGCGAGA
TCACCAAGGTAGTCGGCAAATAATGTCTAGCTAGAAATTCGTTCAAGCCGACGCCGCTTCGCGGCGCGGC
TTAACTCAAGCGTTAGATGCACTAAGCACATAATTGCTCACAGCCAAACTATCAGGTCAAGTCTGCTTTT
ATTATTTTTAAGCGTGCATAATAAGCCCTACACAAATTGGGAGATATATCATGCATGACCAAAATCCCTT
AACGTGAGTTTTCGTTCCACTGAGCGTCAGACCCCGTAGAAAAGATCAAAGGATCTTCTTGAGATCCTTT
TTTTCTGCGCGTAATCTGCTGCTTGCAAACAAAAAAACCACCGCTACCAGCGGTGGTTTGTTTGCCGGAT
CAAGAGCTACCAACTCTTTTTCCGAAGGTAACTGGCTTCAGCAGAGCGCAGATACCAAATACTGTCCTTC
TAGTGTAGCCGTAGTTAGGCCACCACTTCAAGAACTCTGTAGCACCGCCTACATACCTCGCTCTGCTAAT
CCTGTTACCAGTGGCTGCTGCCAGTGGCGATAAGTCGTGTCTTACCGGGTTGGACTCAAGACGATAGTTA
CCGGATAAGGCGCAGCGGTCGGGCTGAACGGGGGGTTCGTGCACACAGCCCAGCTTGGAGCGAACGACCT
ACACCGAACTGAGATACCTACAGCGTGAGCTATGAGAAAGCGCCACGCTTCCCGAAGGGAGAAAGGCGGA
CAGGTATCCGGTAAGCGGCAGGGTCGGAACAGGAGAGCGCACGAGGGAGCTTCCAGGGGGAAACGCCTGG
TATCTTTATAGTCCTGTCGGGTTTCGCCACCTCTGACTTGAGCGTCGATTTTTGTGATGCTCGTCAGGGG
GGCGGAGCCTATGGAAAAACGCCAGCAACGCGGCCTTTTTACGGTTCCTGGCCTTTTGCTGGCCTTTTGC
TCACATGTTCTTTCCTGCGTTATCCCCTGATTCTGTGGATAACCGTATTACCGCCTTTGAGTGAGCTGAT
ACCGCTCGCCGCAGCCGAACGACCGAGCGCAGCGAGTCAGTGAGCGAGGAAGCGGAAGAGCGCCTGATGC
GGTATTTTCTCCTTACGCATCTGTGCGGTATTTCACACCGCATATGGTGCACTCTCAGTACAATCTGCTC
TGATGCCGCATAGTTAAGCCAGTATACACTCCGCTATCGCTACGTGACTGGGTCATGGCTGCGCCCCGAC
ACCCGCCAACACCCGCTGACGCGCCCTGACGGGCTTGTCTGCTCCCGGCATCCGCTTACAGACAAGCTGT
GACCGTCTCCGGGAGCTGCATGTGTCAGAGGTTTTCACCGTCATCACCGAAACGCGCGAGGCAGGGTGCC
TTGATGTGGGCGCCGGCGGTCGAGTGGCGACGGCGCGGCTTGTCCGCGCCCTGGTAGATTGCCTGGCCGT
AGGCCAGCCATTTTTGAGCGGCCAGCGGCCGCGATAGGCCGACGCGAAGCGGCGGGGCGTAGGGAGCGCA
GCGACCGAAGGGTAGGCGCTTTTTGCAGCTCTTCGGCTGTGCGCTGGCCAGACAGTTATGCACAGGCCAG
GCGGGTTTTAAGAGTTTTAATAAGTTTTAAAGAGTTTTAGGCGGAAAAATCGCCTTTTTTCTCTTTTATA
TCAGTCACTTACATGTGTGACCGGTTCCCAATGTACGGCTTTGGGTTCCCAATGTACGGGTTCCGGTTCC
CAATGTACGGCTTTGGGTTCCCAATGTACGTGCTATCCACAGGAAAGAGACCTTTTCGACCTTTTTCCCC
TGCTAGGGCAATTTGCCCTAGCATCTGCTCCGTACATTAGGAACCGGCGGATGCTTCGCCCTCGATCAGG
TTGCGGTAGCGCATGACTAGGATCGGGCCAGCCTGCCCCGCCTCCTCCTTCAAATCGTACTCCGGCAGGT
CATTTGACCCGATCAGCTTGCGCACGGTGAAACAGAACTTCTTGAACTCTCCGGCGCTGCCACTGCGTTC
GTAGATCGTCTTGAACAACCATCTGGCTTCTGCCTTGCCTGCGGCGCGGCGTGCCAGGCGGTAGAGAAAA
CGGCCGATGCCGGGATCGATCAAAAAGTAATCGGGGTGAACCGTCAGCACGTCCGGGTTCTTGCCTTCTG
TGATCTCGCGGTACATCCAATCAGCTAGCTCGATCTCGATGTACTCCGGCCGCCCGGTTTCGCTCTTTAC
GATCTTGTAGCGGCTAATCAAGGCTTCACCCTCGGATACCGTCACCAGGCGGCCGTTCTTGGCCTTCTTC
GTACGCTGCATGGCAACGTGCGTGGTGTTTAACCGAATGCAGGTTTCTACCAGGTCGTCTTTCTGCTTTC
CGCCATCGGCTCGCCGGCAGAACTTGAGTACGTCCGCAACGTGTGGACGGAACACGCGGCCGGGCTTGTC
TCCCTTCCCTTCCCGGTATCGGTTCATGGATTCGGTTAGATGGGAAACCGCCATCAGTACCAGGTCGTAA
TCCCACACACTGGCCATGCCGGCCGGCCCTGCGGAAACCTCTACGTGCCCGTCTGGAAGCTCGTAGCGGA
TCACCTCGCCAGCTCGTCGGTCACGCTTCGACAGACGGAAAACGGCCACGTCCATGATGCTGCGACTATC
GCGGGTGCCCACGTCATAGAGCATCGGAACGAAAAAATCTGGTTGCTCGTCGCCCTTGGGCGGCTTCCTA
ATCGACGGCGCACCGGCTGCCGGCGGTTGCCGGGATTCTTTGCGGATTCGATCAGCGGCCGCTTGCCACG
ATTCACCGGGGCGTGCTTCTGCCTCGATGCGTTGCCGCTGGGCGGCCTGCGCGGCCTTCAACTTCTCCAC
CAGGTCATCACCCAGCGCCGCGCCGATTTGTACCGGGCCGGATGGTTTGCGACCGCTCACGCCGATTCCT
CGGGCTTGGGGGTTCCAGTGCCATTGCAGGGCCGGCAGACAACCCAGCCGCTTACGCCTGGCCAACCGCC
CGTTCCTCCACACATGGGGCATTCCACGGCGTCGGTGCCTGGTTGTTCTTGATTTTCCATGCCGCCTCCT
TTAGCCGCTAAAATTCATCTACTCATTTATTCATTTGCTCATTTACTCTGGTAGCTGCGCGATGTATTCA
GATAGCAGCTCGGTAATGGTCTTGCCTTGGCGTACCGCGTACATCTTCAGCTTGGTGTGATCCTCCGCCG
GCAACTGAAAGTTGACCCGCTTCATGGCTGGCGTGTCTGCCAGGCTGGCCAACGTTGCAGCCTTGCTGCT
GCGTGCGCTCGGACGGCCGGCACTTAGCGTGTTTGTGCTTTTGCTCATTTTCTCTTTACCTCATTAACTC
AAATGAGTTTTGATTTAATTTCAGCGGCCAGCGCCTGGACCTCGCGGGCAGCGTCGCCCTCGGGTTCTGA
TTCAAGAACGGTTGTGCCGGCGGCGGCAGTGCCTGGGTAGCTCACGCGCTGCGTGATACGGGACTCAAGA
ATGGGCAGCTCGTACCCGGCCAGCGCCTCGGCAACCTCACCGCCGATGCGCGTGCCTTTGATCGCCCGCG
ACACGACAAAGGCCGCTTGTAGCCTTCCATCCGTGACCTCAATGCGCTGCTTAACCAGCTCCACCAGGTC
GGCGGTGGCCCATATGTCGTAAGGGCTTGGCTGCACCGGAATCAGCACGAAGTCGGCTGCCTTGATCGCG
GACACAGCCAAGTCCGCCGCCTGGGGCGCTCCGTCGATCACTACGAAGTCGCGCCGGCCGATGGCCTTCA
CGTCGCGGTCAATCGTCGGGCGGTCGATGCCGACAACGGTTAGCGGTTGATCTTCCCGCACGGCCGCCCA
ATCGCGGGCACTGCCCTGGGGATCGGAATCGACTAACAGAACATCGGCCCCGGCGAGTTGCAGGGCGCGG
GCTAGATGGGTTGCGATGGTCGTCTTGCCTGACCCGCCTTTCTGGTTAAGTACAGCGATAACCTTCATGC
GTTCCCCTTGCGTATTTGTTTATTTACTCATCGCATCATATACGCAGCGACCGCATGACGCAAGCTGTTT
TACTCAAATACACATCACCTTTTTAGACGGCGGCGCTCGGTTTCTTCAGCGGCCAAGCTGGCCGGCCAGG
CCGCCAGCTTGGCATCAGACAAACCGGCCAGGATTTCATGCAGCCGCACGGTTGAGACGTGCGCGGGCGG
CTCGAACACGTACCCGGCCGCGATCATCTCCGCCTCGATCTCTTCGGTAATGAAAAACGGTTCGTCCTGG
CCGTCCTGGTGCGGTTTCATGCTTGTTCCTCTTGGCGTTCATTCTCGGCGGCCGCCAGGGCGTCGGCCTC
GGTCAATGCGTCCTCACGGAAGGCACCGCGCCGCCTGGCCTCGGTGGGCGTCACTTCCTCGCTGCGCTCA
AGTGCGCGGTACAGGGTCGAGCGATGCACGCCAAGCAGTGCAGCCGCCTCTTTCACGGTGCGGCCTTCCT
GGTCGATCAGCTCGCGGGCGTGCGCGATCTGTGCCGGGGTGAGGGTAGGGCGGGGGCCAAACTTCACGCC
TCGGGCCTTGGCGGCCTCGCGCCCGCTCCGGGTGCGGTCGATGATTAGGGAACGCTCGAACTCGGCAATG
CCGGCGAACACGGTCAACACCATGCGGCCGGCCGGCGTGGTGGTGTCGGCCCACGGCTCTGCCAGGCTAC
GCAGGCCCGCGCCGGCCTCCTGGATGCGCTCGGCAATGTCCAGTAGGTCGCGGGTGCTGCGGGCCAGGCG
GTCTAGCCTGGTCACTGTCACAACGTCGCCAGGGCGTAGGTGGTCAAGCATCCTGGCCAGCTCCGGGCGG
TCGCGCCTGGTGCCGGTGATCTTCTCGGAAAACAGCTTGGTGCAGCCGGCCGCGTGCAGTTCGGCCCGTT
GGTTGGTCAAGTCCTGGTCGTCGGTGCTGACGCGGGCATAGCCCAGCAGGCCAGCGGCGGCGCTCTTGTT
CATGGCGTAATGTCTCCGGTTCTAGTCGCAAGTATTCTACTTTATGCGACTAAAACACGCGACAAGAAAA
CGCCAGGAAAAGGGCAGGGCGGCAGCCTGTCGCGTAACTTAGGACTTGTGCGACATGTCGTTTTCAGAAG
ACGGCTGCACTGAACGTCAGAAGCCGACTGCACTATAGCAGCGGAGGGGTTGGATCAAAGTACTTTAAAG
TACTTTAAAGTACTTTAAAGTACTTTGATCCCGAGGGGAACCCTGTGGTTGGCATGCACATACAAATGGA
CGAACGGATAAACCTTTTCACGCCCTTTTAAATATCCGATTATTCTAATAAACGCTCTTTTCTCTTAGGT
TTACCCGCCAATATATCCTGTCAAACACTGATAGTTTAAACTGAAGGCGGGAAACGACAATCTGATCCAA
GCTCAAGCTGCTCTAGCCAATACGCAAACCGCCTCTCCCCGCGCGTTGGCCGATTCATTAATGCAGCTGG
CACGACAGGTTTCCCGACTGGAAAGCGGGCAGTGAGCGCAACGCAATTAATGTGAGTTAGCTCACTCATT
AGGCACCCCAGGCTTTACACTTTATGCTTCCGGCTCGTATGTTGTGTGGAATTGTGAGCGGATAACAATT
TCACACAGGAAACAGCTATGACATGATTACGAATTCGAGCTCGG
